Addgene plasmid #69979: pY007 (pcDNA3.1-hPeCpf1)
Purpose: Expresses humanized PeCpf1
Depositing lab: Feng Zhang. Depositing organization: Broad Institute. Publication: Cpf1 Is a Single RNA-Guided Endonuclease of a Class 2 CRISPR-Cas System. Zetsche B, Gootenberg JS, Abudayyeh OO, Slaymaker IM, Makarova KS, Essletzbichler P, Volz SE, Joung J, van der Oost J, Regev A, Koonin EV, Zhang F. Cell. 2015 Sep 23. pii: S0092-8674(15)01200-3. doi: 10.1016/j.cell.2015.09.038. PubMed 26422227.
Backbone
  Vector backbone: pcDNA3.1
  Backbone size w/o insert (bp): 5354
  Total vector size (bp): 9464
  Vector type: Mammalian Expression, CRISPR
  Selectable markers: Neomycin (select with G418)
Growth in bacteria
  Bacterial resistance: Ampicillin, 100 μg/mL
  Growth temperature: 37°C
  Growth strain: NEB Stable
  Copy number: Unknown
Gene/Insert
  Gene/Insert name: hPeCpf1 (alt name: Cpf1)
  Species: Peregrinibacteria_bacterium_GW2011_GWA2_33_10
  Insert size (bp): 4569
  Promoter: CMV
  Tag / fusion protein: NLS & 3xHA (C terminal on insert)
  Cloning method: Unknown
  Sequencing primers: 5′ CMV-F; 3′ BGH-rev
Resource information
  A portion of this plasmid was derived from a plasmid made by: GenScript USA Inc.
Terms and licenses: Academic/Nonprofit Terms; Industry Terms: Not Available to Industry
How to cite: pY007 (pcDNA3.1-hPeCpf1) was a gift from Feng Zhang (Addgene plasmid # 69979 ; http://n2t.net/addgene:69979 ; RRID:Addgene_69979)
