[The description below was written by a language model from this plasmid's Addgene catalogue record.]
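Description:
pY007 (pcDNA3.1-hPeCpf1) is a mammalian expression plasmid of about 9.5 kb, built on the pcDNA3.1 backbone, that produces a human codon-optimized ("humanized") version of the Cpf1 nuclease from Peregrinibacteria bacterium GW2011_GWA2_33_10. It is propagated in E. coli under ampicillin selection. The backbone also carries a neomycin resistance marker, so transfected mammalian cells can be selected with G418. No feature table accompanies the record, so elements such as the bacterial origin and polyadenylation signal are not itemized. The listed BGH reverse sequencing primer is consistent with the BGH terminator region normally found downstream of the cloning site in pcDNA3.1.

The roughly 4.6 kb insert is driven by the CMV promoter, a strong constitutive promoter for high-level expression in many mammalian cell types. The Cpf1 coding sequence is fused at its C terminus to a nuclear localization signal and a 3xHA epitope tag. The NLS directs the bacterial protein into the nucleus, where it can reach genomic DNA. The HA repeats allow detection by immunoblotting or immunostaining without a Cpf1-specific antibody. Part of the plasmid derives from commercially synthesized DNA, in keeping with a codon-optimized gene.

Cpf1 is a single-protein, RNA-guided endonuclease of class 2 CRISPR-Cas systems, and this plasmid supplies only the nuclease. The record mentions no guide RNA cassette, so the crRNA would presumably need to be provided separately. The construct is suited to expressing and evaluating this Cpf1 orthologue in mammalian cells, for example when comparing family members for genome-editing activity.
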