>Addgene plasmid #69979 | pY007 (pcDNA3.1-hPeCpf1) | depositor partial sequence | sequence record 124362 | humanized PeCpf1
ATGTCCAACTTCTTTAAGAATTTCACCAACCTGTATGAGCTGTCCAAGACACTGAGGTTTGAGCTGAAGC
CCGTGGGCGACACCCTGACAAACATGAAGGACCACCTGGAGTACGATGAGAAGCTGCAGACCTTCCTGAA
GGATCAGAATATCGACGATGCCTATCAGGCCCTGAAGCCTCAGTTCGACGAGATCCACGAGGAGTTTATC
ACAGATTCTCTGGAGAGCAAGAAGGCCAAGGAGATCGACTTCTCCGAGTACCTGGATCTGTTTCAGGAGA
AGAAGGAGCTGAACGACTCTGAGAAGAAGCTGCGCAACAAGATCGGCGAGACATTCAACAAGGCCGGCGA
GAAGTGGAAGAAGGAGAAGTACCCTCAGTATGAGTGGAAGAAGGGCTCCAAGATCGCCAATGGCGCCGAC
ATCCTGTCTTGCCAGGATATGCTGCAGTTTATCAAGTATAAGAACCCAGAGGATGAGAAGATCAAGAATT
ACATCGACGATACACTGAAGGGCTTCTTTACCTATTTCGGCGGCTTTAATCAGAACAGGGCCAACTACTA
TGAGACAAAGAAGGAGGCCTCCACCGCAGTGGCAACAAGGATCGTGCACGAGAACCTGCCAAAGTTCTGT
GACAATGTGATCCAGTTTAAGCACATCATCAAGCGGAAGAAGGATGGCACCGTGGAGAAAACCGAGAGAA
AGACCGAGTACCTGAACGCCTACCAGTATCTGAAGAACAATAACAAGATCACACAGATCAAGGACGCCGA
GACAGAGAAGATGATCGAGTCTACACCCATCGCCGAGAAGATCTTCGACGTGTACTACTTCAGCAGCTGC
CTGAGCCAGAAGCAGATCGAGGAGTACAACCGGATCATCGGCCACTATAATCTGCTGATCAACCTGTATA
ACCAGGCCAAGAGATCTGAGGGCAAGCACCTGAGCGCCAACGAGAAGAAGTATAAGGACCTGCCTAAGTT
CAAGACCCTGTATAAGCAGATCGGCTGCGGCAAGAAGAAGGACCTGTTTTACACAATCAAGTGTGATACC
GAGGAGGAGGCCAATAAGTCCCGGAACGAGGGCAAGGAGTCCCACTCTGTGGAGGAGATCATCAACAAGG
CCCAGGAGGCCATCAATAAGTACTTCAAGTCTAATAACGACTGTGAGAATATCAACACCGTGCCCGACTT
CATCAACTATATCCTGACAAAGGAGAATTACGAGGGCGTGTATTGGAGCAAGGCCGCCATGAACACCATC
TCCGACAAGTACTTCGCCAATTATCACGACCTGCAGGATAGACTGAAGGAGGCCAAGGTGTTTCAGAAGG
CCGATAAGAAGTCCGAGGACGATATCAAGATCCCAGAGGCCATCGAGCTGTCTGGCCTGTTCGGCGTGCT
GGACAGCCTGGCCGATTGGCAGACCACACTGTTTAAGTCTAGCATCCTGAGCAACGAGGACAAGCTGAAG
ATCATCACAGATTCCCAGACCCCCTCTGAGGCCCTGCTGAAGATGATCTTCAATGACATCGAGAAGAACA
TGGAGTCCTTTCTGAAGGAGACAAACGATATCATCACCCTGAAGAAGTATAAGGGCAATAAGGAGGGCAC
CGAGAAGATCAAGCAGTGGTTCGACTATACACTGGCCATCAACCGGATGCTGAAGTACTTTCTGGTGAAG
GAGAATAAGATCAAGGGCAACTCCCTGGATACCAATATCTCTGAGGCCCTGAAAACCCTGATCTACAGCG
ACGATGCCGAGTGGTTCAAGTGGTACGACGCCCTGAGAAACTATCTGACCCAGAAGCCTCAGGATGAGGC
CAAGGAGAATAAGCTGAAGCTGAATTTCGACAACCCATCTCTGGCCGGCGGCTGGGATGTGAACAAGGAG
TGCAGCAATTTTTGCGTGATCCTGAAGGACAAGAACGAGAAGAAGTACCTGGCCATCATGAAGAAGGGCG
AGAATACCCTGTTCCAGAAGGAGTGGACAGAGGGCCGGGGCAAGAACCTGACAAAGAAGTCTAATCCACT
GTTCGAGATCAATAACTGCGAGATCCTGAGCAAGATGGAGTATGACTTTTGGGCCGACGTGAGCAAGATG
ATCCCCAAGTGTAGCACCCAGCTGAAGGCCGTGGTGAACCACTTCAAGCAGTCCGACAATGAGTTCATCT
TTCCTATCGGCTACAAGGTGACAAGCGGCGAGAAGTTTAGGGAGGAGTGCAAGATCTCCAAGCAGGACTT
CGAGCTGAATAACAAGGTGTTTAATAAGAACGAGCTGAGCGTGACCGCCATGCGCTACGATCTGTCCTCT
ACACAGGAGAAGCAGTATATCAAGGCCTTCCAGAAGGAGTACTGGGAGCTGCTGTTTAAGCAGGAGAAGC
GGGACACCAAGCTGACAAATAACGAGATCTTCAACGAGTGGATCAATTTTTGCAACAAGAAGTATAGCGA
GCTGCTGTCCTGGGAGAGAAAGTACAAGGATGCCCTGACCAATTGGATCAACTTCTGTAAGTACTTTCTG
AGCAAGTATCCCAAGACCACACTGTTCAACTACTCTTTTAAGGAGAGCGAGAATTATAACTCCCTGGACG
AGTTCTACCGGGACGTGGATATCTGTTCTTACAAGCTGAATATCAACACCACAATCAATAAGAGCATCCT
GGATAGACTGGTGGAGGAGGGCAAGCTGTACCTGTTTGAGATCAAGAATCAGGACAGCAACGATGGCAAG
TCCATCGGCCACAAGAATAACCTGCACACCATCTACTGGAACGCCATCTTCGAGAATTTTGACAACAGGC
CTAAGCTGAATGGCGAGGCCGAGATCTTCTATCGCAAGGCCATCTCCAAGGATAAGCTGGGCATCGTGAA
GGGCAAGAAAACCAAGAACGGCACCGAGATCATCAAGAATTACAGATTCAGCAAGGAGAAGTTTATCCTG
CACGTGCCAATCACCCTGAACTTCTGCTCCAATAACGAGTATGTGAATGACATCGTGAACACAAAGTTCT
ACAATTTTTCCAACCTGCACTTTCTGGGCATCGATAGGGGCGAGAAGCACCTGGCCTACTATTCTCTGGT
GAATAAGAACGGCGAGATCGTGGACCAGGGCACACTGAACCTGCCTTTCACCGACAAGGATGGCAATCAG
CGCAGCATCAAGAAGGAGAAGTACTTTTATAACAAGCAGGAGGACAAGTGGGAGGCCAAGGAGGTGGATT
GTTGGAATTATAACGACCTGCTGGATGCCATGGCCTCTAACCGGGACATGGCCAGAAAGAATTGGCAGAG
GATCGGCACCATCAAGGAGGCCAAGAACGGCTACGTGAGCCTGGTCATCAGGAAGATCGCCGATCTGGCC
GTGAATAACGAGCGCCCCGCCTTCATCGTGCTGGAGGACCTGAATACAGGCTTTAAGCGGTCCAGACAGA
AGATCGATAAGAGCGTGTACCAGAAGTTCGAGCTGGCCCTGGCCAAGAAGCTGAACTTTCTGGTGGACAA
GAATGCCAAGCGCGATGAGATCGGCTCCCCTACAAAGGCCCTGCAGCTGACCCCCCCTGTGAATAACTAC
GGCGACATTGAGAACAAGAAGCAGGCCGGCATCATGCTGTATACCCGGGCCAATTATACCTCTCAGACAG
ATCCAGCCACAGGCTGGAGAAAGACCATCTATCTGAAGGCCGGCCCCGAGGAGACAACATACAAGAAGGA
CGGCAAGATCAAGAACAAGAGCGTGAAGGACCAGATCATCGAGACATTCACCGATATCGGCTTTGACGGC
AAGGATTACTATTTCGAGTACGACAAGGGCGAGTTTGTGGATGAGAAAACCGGCGAGATCAAGCCCAAGA
AGTGGCGGCTGTACTCCGGCGAGAATGGCAAGTCCCTGGACAGGTTCCGCGGAGAGAGGGAGAAGGATAA
GTATGAGTGGAAGATCGACAAGATCGATATCGTGAAGATCCTGGACGATCTGTTCGTGAATTTTGACAAG
AACATCAGCCTGCTGAAGCAGCTGAAGGAGGGCGTGGAGCTGACCCGGAATAACGAGCACGGCACAGGCG
AGTCCCTGAGATTCGCCATCAACCTGATCCAGCAGATCCGGAATACCGGCAATAACGAGAGAGACAACGA
TTTCATCCTGTCCCCAGTGAGGGACGAGAATGGCAAGCACTTTGACTCTCGCGAGTACTGGGATAAGGAG
ACAAAGGGCGAGAAGATCAGCATGCCCAGCTCCGGCGATGCCAATGGCGCCTTCAACATCGCCCGGAAGG
GCATCATCATGAACGCCCACATCCTGGCCAATAGCGACTCCAAGGATCTGTCCCTGTTCGTGTCTGACGA
GGAGTGGGATCTGCACCTGAATAACAAGACCGAGTGGAAGAAGCAGCTGAACATCTTTTCTAGCAGGAAG
GCCATGGCCAAGCGCAAGAAGAAAAGGCCGGCGGCCACGAAAAAGGCCGGCCAGGCAAAAAAGAAAAAGG
GATCCTACCCATACGATGTTCCAGATTACGCTTATCCCTACGACGTGCCTGATTATGCATACCCATATGA
TGTCCCCGACTATGCCTAA
