>Addgene plasmid #69979 | pY007 (pcDNA3.1-hPeCpf1) | addgene partial sequence | sequence record 125578 | CMV-F 5'-CGCAAATGGGCGGTAGGCGTG-3'
ACTAGAGAACCCACTGCTTACTGGCTTATCGAAATTAATACGACTCACTATAGGGAGACCCAAGCTGGCT
AGCGTTTAAACTTAAGCTTGGTACCGCCACCATGTCCAACTTCTTTAAGAATTTCACCAACCTGTATGAG
CTGTCCAAGACACTGAGGTTTGAGCTGAAGCCCGTGGGCGACACCCTGACAAACATGAAGGACCACCTGG
AGTACGATGAGAAGCTGCAGACCTTCCTGAAGGATCAGAATATCGACGATGCCTATCAGGCCCTGAAGCC
TCAGTTCGACGAGATCCACGAGGAGTTTATCACAGATTCTCTGGAGAGCAAGAAGGCCAAGGAGATCGAC
TTCTCCGAGTACCTGGATCTGTTTCAGGAGAAGAAGGAGCTGAACGACTCTGAGAAGAAGCTGCGCAACA
AGATCGGCGAGACATTCAACAAGGCCGGCGAGAAGTGGAAGAAGGAGAAGTACCCTCAGTATGAGTGGAA
GAAGGGCTCCAAGATCGCCAATGGCGCCGACATCCTGTCTTGCCAGGATATGCTGCAGTTTATCAAGTAT
AAGAACCCAGAGGATGAGAAGATCAAGAATTACATCGACGATACACTGAAGGGCTTCTTTACCTATTTCG
GCGGCTTTAATCAGAACAGGGCCAACTACTATGAGACAAAGAAGGAGGCCTCCACCGCAGTGGCAACAAG
GATCGTGCACGAGAACCTGCCAAAGTTCTGTGACAATGTGATCCAGTTTAAGCACATCATCAAGCGGAAG
AAGGATGGCACCGTGGAGAAAACCGAGAGAAAGACCGAGTACCTGAACGCCTACCAGTATCTGAAGAACA
ATAACAAGATCACACAGATCAAGGACGCCGAGACAGAGAAGATGATCGAGTCTACACCCATCGCCGAGAA
GATCTTCGACGTG
