>Addgene plasmid #69979 | pY007 (pcDNA3.1-hPeCpf1) | addgene partial sequence | sequence record 125581 | BGH-rev 5'-TAGAAGGCACAGTCGAGG-3'
CGAGCGGCCGCCACTGTGCTGGATATCTGCAGAATTCTTAGGCATAGTCGGGGACATCATATGGGTATGC
ATAATCAGGCACGTCGTAGGGATAAGCGTAATCTGGAACATCGTATGGGTAGGATCCCTTTTTCTTTTTT
GCCTGGCCGGCCTTTTTCGTGGCCGCCGGCCTTTTCTTCTTGCGCTTGGCCATGGCCTTCCTGCTAGAAA
AGATGTTCAGCTGCTTCTTCCACTCGGTCTTGTTATTCAGGTGCAGATCCCACTCCTCGTCAGACACGAA
CAGGGACAGATCCTTGGAGTCGCTATTGGCCAGGATGTGGGCGTTCATGATGATGCCCTTCCGGGCGATG
TTGAAGGCGCCATTGGCATCGCCGGAGCTGGGCATGCTGATCTTCTCGCCCTTTGTCTCCTTATCCCAGT
ACTCGCGAGAGTCAAAGTGCTTGCCATTCTCGTCCCTCACTGGGGACAGGATGAAATCGTTGTCTCTCTC
GTTATTGCCGGTATTCCGGATCTGCTGGATCAGGTTGATGGCGAATCTCAGGGACTCGCCTGTGCCGTGC
TCGTTATTCCGGGTCAGCTCCACGCCCTCCTTCAGCTGCTTCAGCAGGCTGATGTTCTTGTCAAAATTCA
CGAACAGATCGTCCAGGATCTTCACGATATCGATCTTGTCGATCTTCCACTCATACTTATCCTTCTCCCT
CTCTCCGCGGAACCTGTCCAGGGACTTGCCATTCTCGCCGGAGTACAGCCGCCACTTCTTGGGCTTGATC
TCGCCGGTTTTCTCATCCACAAACTCGCCCTTGTCGTACTCGAAATAGTAATCCTTGCCGTCAAAGCCGA
TATCGGTGAATGTCTCGATGATCTGGTCCTTCACGCTCTTGTTCTTGATCTTGCCGTCCTTCTTGTATGT
TGTCTCCTCG
